>Addgene plasmid #64217 | pU6-(BbsI)_CBh-Cas9-T2A-mCherry-H1-(BamHI) | depositor full sequence | sequence record 123057 | pU6-(BbsI)_CBh-Cas9-T2A-mCherry-H1-(BamHI) sequence 9531 bps
CCCCACGAGGGCCTATTTCCCATGATTCCTTCATATTTGCATATACGATACAAGGCTGTTAGAGAGATAA
TTGGAATTAATTTGACTGTAAACACAAAGATATTAGTACAAAATACGTGACGTAGAAAGTAATAATTTCT
TGGGTAGTTTGCAGTTTTAAAATTATGTTTTAAAATGGACTATCATATGCTTACCGTAACTTGAAAGTAT
TTCGATTTCTTGGCTTTATATATCTTGTGGAAAGGACGAAACACCGGGTCTTCGAGAAGACCTGTTTTAG
AGCTAGAAATAGCAAGTTAAAATAAGGCTAGTCCGTTATCAACTTGAAAAAGTGGCACCGAGTCGGTGCT
TTTTTGTTTTAGAGCTAGAAATAGCAAGTTAAAATAAGGCTAGTCCGTTTTTAGCGCGTGCGCCAATTCT
GCAGACAAATGGCTCTAGAGGTACCCGTTACATAACTTACGGTAAATGGCCCGCCTGGCTGACCGCCCAA
CGACCCCCGCCCATTGACGTCAATAGTAACGCCAATAGGGACTTTCCATTGACGTCAATGGGTGGAGTAT
TTACGGTAAACTGCCCACTTGGCAGTACATCAAGTGTATCATATGCCAAGTACGCCCCCTATTGACGTCA
ATGACGGTAAATGGCCCGCCTGGCATTGTGCCCAGTACATGACCTTATGGGACTTTCCTACTTGGCAGTA
CATCTACGTATTAGTCATCGCTATTACCATGGTCGAGGTGAGCCCCACGTTCTGCTTCACTCTCCCCATC
TCCCCCCCCTCCCCACCCCCAATTTTGTATTTATTTATTTTTTAATTATTTTGTGCAGCGATGGGGGCGG
GGGGGGGGGGGGGGCGCGCGCCAGGCGGGGCGGGGCGGGGCGAGGGGCGGGGCGGGGCGAGGCGGAGAGG
TGCGGCGGCAGCCAATCAGAGCGGCGCGCTCCGAAAGTTTCCTTTTATGGCGAGGCGGCGGCGGCGGCGG
CCCTATAAAAAGCGAAGCGCGCGGCGGGCGGGAGTCGCTGCGACGCTGCCTTCGCCCCGTGCCCCGCTCC
GCCGCCGCCTCGCGCCGCCCGCCCCGGCTCTGACTGACCGCGTTACTCCCACAGGTGAGCGGGCGGGACG
GCCCTTCTCCTCCGGGCTGTAATTAGCTGAGCAAGAGGTAAGGGTTTAAGGGATGGTTGGTTGGTGGGGT
ATTAATGTTTAATTACCTGGAGCACCTGCCTGAAATCACTTTTTTTCAGGTTGGACCGGTGCCACCATGG
ACTATAAGGACCACGACGGAGACTACAAGGATCATGATATTGATTACAAAGACGATGACGATAAGATGGC
CCCAAAGAAGAAGCGGAAGGTCGGTATCCACGGAGTCCCAGCAGCCGACAAGAAGTACAGCATCGGCCTG
GACATCGGCACCAACTCTGTGGGCTGGGCCGTGATCACCGACGAGTACAAGGTGCCCAGCAAGAAATTCA
AGGTGCTGGGCAACACCGACCGGCACAGCATCAAGAAGAACCTGATCGGAGCCCTGCTGTTCGACAGCGG
CGAAACAGCCGAGGCCACCCGGCTGAAGAGAACCGCCAGAAGAAGATACACCAGACGGAAGAACCGGATC
TGCTATCTGCAAGAGATCTTCAGCAACGAGATGGCCAAGGTGGACGACAGCTTCTTCCACAGACTGGAAG
AGTCCTTCCTGGTGGAAGAGGATAAGAAGCACGAGCGGCACCCCATCTTCGGCAACATCGTGGACGAGGT
GGCCTACCACGAGAAGTACCCCACCATCTACCACCTGAGAAAGAAACTGGTGGACAGCACCGACAAGGCC
GACCTGCGGCTGATCTATCTGGCCCTGGCCCACATGATCAAGTTCCGGGGCCACTTCCTGATCGAGGGCG
ACCTGAACCCCGACAACAGCGACGTGGACAAGCTGTTCATCCAGCTGGTGCAGACCTACAACCAGCTGTT
CGAGGAAAACCCCATCAACGCCAGCGGCGTGGACGCCAAGGCCATCCTGTCTGCCAGACTGAGCAAGAGC
AGACGGCTGGAAAATCTGATCGCCCAGCTGCCCGGCGAGAAGAAGAATGGCCTGTTCGGAAACCTGATTG
CCCTGAGCCTGGGCCTGACCCCCAACTTCAAGAGCAACTTCGACCTGGCCGAGGATGCCAAACTGCAGCT
GAGCAAGGACACCTACGACGACGACCTGGACAACCTGCTGGCCCAGATCGGCGACCAGTACGCCGACCTG
TTTCTGGCCGCCAAGAACCTGTCCGACGCCATCCTGCTGAGCGACATCCTGAGAGTGAACACCGAGATCA
CCAAGGCCCCCCTGAGCGCCTCTATGATCAAGAGATACGACGAGCACCACCAGGACCTGACCCTGCTGAA
AGCTCTCGTGCGGCAGCAGCTGCCTGAGAAGTACAAAGAGATTTTCTTCGACCAGAGCAAGAACGGCTAC
GCCGGCTACATTGACGGCGGAGCCAGCCAGGAAGAGTTCTACAAGTTCATCAAGCCCATCCTGGAAAAGA
TGGACGGCACCGAGGAACTGCTCGTGAAGCTGAACAGAGAGGACCTGCTGCGGAAGCAGCGGACCTTCGA
CAACGGCAGCATCCCCCACCAGATCCACCTGGGAGAGCTGCACGCCATTCTGCGGCGGCAGGAAGATTTT
TACCCATTCCTGAAGGACAACCGGGAAAAGATCGAGAAGATCCTGACCTTCCGCATCCCCTACTACGTGG
GCCCTCTGGCCAGGGGAAACAGCAGATTCGCCTGGATGACCAGAAAGAGCGAGGAAACCATCACCCCCTG
GAACTTCGAGGAAGTGGTGGACAAGGGCGCTTCCGCCCAGAGCTTCATCGAGCGGATGACCAACTTCGAT
AAGAACCTGCCCAACGAGAAGGTGCTGCCCAAGCACAGCCTGCTGTACGAGTACTTCACCGTGTATAACG
AGCTGACCAAAGTGAAATACGTGACCGAGGGAATGAGAAAGCCCGCCTTCCTGAGCGGCGAGCAGAAAAA
GGCCATCGTGGACCTGCTGTTCAAGACCAACCGGAAAGTGACCGTGAAGCAGCTGAAAGAGGACTACTTC
AAGAAAATCGAGTGCTTCGACTCCGTGGAAATCTCCGGCGTGGAAGATCGGTTCAACGCCTCCCTGGGCA
CATACCACGATCTGCTGAAAATTATCAAGGACAAGGACTTCCTGGACAATGAGGAAAACGAGGACATTCT
GGAAGATATCGTGCTGACCCTGACACTGTTTGAGGACAGAGAGATGATCGAGGAACGGCTGAAAACCTAT
GCCCACCTGTTCGACGACAAAGTGATGAAGCAGCTGAAGCGGCGGAGATACACCGGCTGGGGCAGGCTGA
GCCGGAAGCTGATCAACGGCATCCGGGACAAGCAGTCCGGCAAGACAATCCTGGATTTCCTGAAGTCCGA
CGGCTTCGCCAACAGAAACTTCATGCAGCTGATCCACGACGACAGCCTGACCTTTAAAGAGGACATCCAG
AAAGCCCAGGTGTCCGGCCAGGGCGATAGCCTGCACGAGCACATTGCCAATCTGGCCGGCAGCCCCGCCA
TTAAGAAGGGCATCCTGCAGACAGTGAAGGTGGTGGACGAGCTCGTGAAAGTGATGGGCCGGCACAAGCC
CGAGAACATCGTGATCGAAATGGCCAGAGAGAACCAGACCACCCAGAAGGGACAGAAGAACAGCCGCGAG
AGAATGAAGCGGATCGAAGAGGGCATCAAAGAGCTGGGCAGCCAGATCCTGAAAGAACACCCCGTGGAAA
ACACCCAGCTGCAGAACGAGAAGCTGTACCTGTACTACCTGCAGAATGGGCGGGATATGTACGTGGACCA
GGAACTGGACATCAACCGGCTGTCCGACTACGATGTGGACCATATCGTGCCTCAGAGCTTTCTGAAGGAC
GACTCCATCGACAACAAGGTGCTGACCAGAAGCGACAAGAACCGGGGCAAGAGCGACAACGTGCCCTCCG
AAGAGGTCGTGAAGAAGATGAAGAACTACTGGCGGCAGCTGCTGAACGCCAAGCTGATTACCCAGAGAAA
GTTCGACAATCTGACCAAGGCCGAGAGAGGCGGCCTGAGCGAACTGGATAAGGCCGGCTTCATCAAGAGA
CAGCTGGTGGAAACCCGGCAGATCACAAAGCACGTGGCACAGATCCTGGACTCCCGGATGAACACTAAGT
ACGACGAGAATGACAAGCTGATCCGGGAAGTGAAAGTGATCACCCTGAAGTCCAAGCTGGTGTCCGATTT
CCGGAAGGATTTCCAGTTTTACAAAGTGCGCGAGATCAACAACTACCACCACGCCCACGACGCCTACCTG
AACGCCGTCGTGGGAACCGCCCTGATCAAAAAGTACCCTAAGCTGGAAAGCGAGTTCGTGTACGGCGACT
ACAAGGTGTACGACGTGCGGAAGATGATCGCCAAGAGCGAGCAGGAAATCGGCAAGGCTACCGCCAAGTA
CTTCTTCTACAGCAACATCATGAACTTTTTCAAGACCGAGATTACCCTGGCCAACGGCGAGATCCGGAAG
CGGCCTCTGATCGAGACAAACGGCGAAACCGGGGAGATCGTGTGGGATAAGGGCCGGGATTTTGCCACCG
TGCGGAAAGTGCTGAGCATGCCCCAAGTGAATATCGTGAAAAAGACCGAGGTGCAGACAGGCGGCTTCAG
CAAAGAGTCTATCCTGCCCAAGAGGAACAGCGATAAGCTGATCGCCAGAAAGAAGGACTGGGACCCTAAG
AAGTACGGCGGCTTCGACAGCCCCACCGTGGCCTATTCTGTGCTGGTGGTGGCCAAAGTGGAAAAGGGCA
AGTCCAAGAAACTGAAGAGTGTGAAAGAGCTGCTGGGGATCACCATCATGGAAAGAAGCAGCTTCGAGAA
GAATCCCATCGACTTTCTGGAAGCCAAGGGCTACAAAGAAGTGAAAAAGGACCTGATCATCAAGCTGCCT
AAGTACTCCCTGTTCGAGCTGGAAAACGGCCGGAAGAGAATGCTGGCCTCTGCCGGCGAACTGCAGAAGG
GAAACGAACTGGCCCTGCCCTCCAAATATGTGAACTTCCTGTACCTGGCCAGCCACTATGAGAAGCTGAA
GGGCTCCCCCGAGGATAATGAGCAGAAACAGCTGTTTGTGGAACAGCACAAGCACTACCTGGACGAGATC
ATCGAGCAGATCAGCGAGTTCTCCAAGAGAGTGATCCTGGCCGACGCTAATCTGGACAAAGTGCTGTCCG
CCTACAACAAGCACCGGGATAAGCCCATCAGAGAGCAGGCCGAGAATATCATCCACCTGTTTACCCTGAC
CAATCTGGGAGCCCCTGCCGCCTTCAAGTACTTTGACACCACCATCGACCGGAAGAGGTACACCAGCACC
AAAGAGGTGCTGGACGCCACCCTGATCCACCAGAGCATCACCGGCCTGTACGAGACACGGATCGACCTGT
CTCAGCTGGGAGGCGACAAAAGGCCGGCGGCCACGAAAAAGGCCGGCCAGGCAAAAAAGAAAAAGCTTGA
GGGCAGAGGAAGTCTGCTAACATGCGGTGACGTGGAGGAGAATCCCGGCCCTGCTAGCATGGTGAGCAAG
GGCGAGGAGGATAACATGGCCATCATCAAGGAGTTCATGCGCTTCAAGGTGCACATGGAGGGCTCCGTGA
ACGGCCACGAGTTCGAGATCGAGGGCGAGGGCGAGGGCCGCCCCTACGAGGGCACCCAGACCGCCAAGCT
GAAGGTGACCAAGGGTGGCCCCCTGCCCTTCGCCTGGGACATCCTGTCCCCTCAGTTCATGTACGGCTCC
AAGGCCTACGTGAAGCACCCCGCCGACATCCCCGACTACTTGAAGCTGTCCTTCCCCGAGGGCTTCAAGT
GGGAGCGCGTGATGAACTTCGAGGACGGCGGCGTGGTGACCGTGACCCAGGACTCCTCCCTGCAGGACGG
CGAGTTCATCTACAAGGTGAAGCTGCGCGGCACCAACTTCCCCTCAGACGGCCCCGTAATGCAGAAGAAA
ACCATGGGCTGGGAGGCCTCCTCCGAGCGGATGTACCCCGAGGACGGCGCCCTGAAGGGCGAGATCAAGC
AGAGGCTGAAGCTGAAGGACGGCGGCCACTACGACGCTGAGGTCAAGACCACCTACAAGGCCAAGAAGCC
CGTGCAGCTGCCCGGCGCCTACAACGTCAACATCAAGTTGGACATCACCTCCCACAACGAGGACTACACC
ATCGTGGAACAGTACGAACGCGCCGAGGGCCGCCACTCCACCGGCGGCATGGACGAGCTGTACAAGTAAG
AATTCCTAGAGCTCGCTGATCAGCCTCGACTGTGCCTTCTAGTTGCCAGCCATCTGTTGTTTGCCCCTCC
CCCGTGCCTTCCTTGACCCTGGAAGGTGCCACTCCCACTGTCCTTTCCTAATAAAATGAGGAAATTGCAT
CGCATTGTCTGAGTAGGTGTCATTCTATTCTGGGGGGTGGGGTGGGGCAGGACAGCAAGGGGGAGGATTG
GGAAGAGAATAGCAGGCATGCTGGGGAGCGGCCGCAATTCGAACGCTGACGTCATCAACCCGCTCCAAGG
AATCGCGGGCCCAGTGTCACTAGGCGGGAACACCCAGCGCGCGTGCGCCCTGGCAGGAAGATGGCTGTGA
GGGACAGGGGAGTGGCGCCCTGCAATATTTGCATGTCGCTATGTGTTCTGGGAAATCACCATAAACGTGA
AATGTCTTTGGATTTGGGAATCTTATAAGTTCTGTATGAGACCACTTGGATCCTCTCTTAAGTTCGCGGC
CGCAGGAACCCCTAGTGATGGAGTTGGCCACTCCCTCTCTGCGCGCTCGCTCGCTCACTGAGGCCGGGCG
ACCAAAGGTCGCCCGACGCCCGGGCTTTGCCCGGGCGGCCTCAGTGAGCGAGCGAGCGCGCAGCTGCCTG
CAGGGGCGCCTGATGCGGTATTTTCTCCTTACGCATCTGTGCGGTATTTCACACCGCATA
[142 nt withheld, positions 6991-7132]
C
[141 nt withheld, positions 7134-7274]
CCTTTGACGTTGGAGTCCACGTTCTTT
[37 nt withheld, positions 7302-7338]
ACCCTATCTCGGGCTATTCTTTTGATTTATAAGGGATTTTGCCGATTTCGGCCTATTGGTTAAAAAATGA
GCTGATTTAACAAAAATTTAACGCGAATTTTAACAAAATATTAACGTTTACAATTTTATGGTGCACTCTC
AGTACAATCTGCTCTGATGCCGCATAGTTAAGCCAGCCCCGACACCCGCCAACACCCGCTGACGCGCCCT
GACGGGCTTGTCTGCTCCCGGCATCCGCTTACAGACAAGCTGTGACCGTCTCCGGGAGCTGCATGTGTCA
GAGGTTTTCACCGTCATCACCGAAACGCGCGAGACGAAAGGGCCTCGTGATACGCCTATTTTTATAGGTT
AATGTCATGATAATAATGGTTTCTTAGACGTCAGGTGGCACTTTTCGGGGAAATGTGCGCGGAACCCCTA
TTTGTTTATTTTTCTAAATACATTCAAATATGTATCCGCTCATGAGACAATAACCCTGATAAATGCTTCA
ATAATATTGAAAAAGGAAGAGTATGAGTATTCAACATTTCCGTGTCGCCCTTATTCCCTTTTTTGCGGCA
TTTTGCCTTCCTGTTTTTGCTCACCCAGAAACGCTGGTGAAAGTAAAAGATGCTGAAGATCAGTTGGGTG
CACGAGTGGGTTACATCGAACTGGATCTCAACAGCGGTAAGATCCTTGAGAGTTTTCGCCCCGAAGAACG
TTTTCCAATGATGAGCACTTTTAAAGTTCTGCTATGTGGCGCGGTATTATCCCGTATTGACGCCGGGCAA
GAGCAACTCGGTCGCCGCATACACTATTCTCAGAATGACTTGGTTGAGTACTCACCAGTCACAGAAAAGC
ATCTTACGGATGGCATGACAGTAAGAGAATTATGCAGTGCTGCCATAACCATGAGTGATAACACTGCGGC
CAACTTACTTCTGACAACGATCGGAGGACCGAAGGAGCTAACCGCTTTTTTGCACAACATGGGGGATCAT
GTAACTCGCCTTGATCGTTGGGAACCGGAGCTGAATGAAGCCATACCAAACGACGAGCGTGACACCACGA
TGCCTGTAGCAATGGCAACAACGTTGCGCAAACTATTAACTGGCGAACTACTTACTCTAGCTTCCCGGCA
ACAATTAATAGACTGGATGGAGGCGGATAAAGTTGCAGGACCACTTCTGCGCTCGGCCCTTCCGGCTGGC
TGGTTTATTGCTGATAAATCTGGAGCCGGTGAGCGTGGAAGCCGCGGTATCATTGCAGCACTGGGGCCAG
ATGGTAAGCCCTCCCGTATCGTAGTTATCTACACGACGGGGAGTCAGGCAACTATGGATGAACGAAATAG
ACAGATCGCTGAGATAGGTGCCTCACTGATTAAGCATTGGTAACTGTCAGACCAAGTTTACTCATATATA
CTTTAGATTGATTTAAAACTTCATTTTTAATTTAAAAGGATCTAGGTGAAGATCCTTTTTGATAATCTCA
TGACCAAAATCCCTTAACGTGAGTTTTCGTTCCACTGAGCGTCAGACCCCGTAGAAAAGATCAAAGGATC
TTCTTGAGATCCTTTTTTTCTGCGCGTAATCTGCTGCTTGCAAACAAAAAAACCACCGCTACCAGCGGTG
GTTTGTTTGCCGGATCAAGAGCTACCAACTCTTTTTCCGAAGGTAACTGGCTTCAGCAGAGCGCAGATAC
CAAATACTGTCCTTCTAGTGTAGCCGTAGTTAGGCCACCACTTCAAGAACTCTGTAGCACCGCCTACATA
CCTCGCTCTGCTAATCCTGTTACCAGTGGCTGCTGCCAGTGGCGATAAGTCGTGTCTTACCGGGTTGGAC
TCAAGACGATAGTTACCGGATAAGGCGCAGCGGTCGGGCTGAACGGGGGGTTCGTGCACACAGCCCAGCT
TGGAGCGAACGACCTACACCGAACTGAGATACCTACAGCGTGAGCTATGAGAAAGCGCCACGCTTCCCGA
AGGGAGAAAGGCGGACAGGTATCCGGTAAGCGGCAGGGTCGGAACAGGAGAGCGCACGAGGGAGCTTCCA
GGGGGAAACGCCTGGTATCTTTATAGTCCTGTCGGGTTTCGCCACCTCTGACTTGAGCGTCGATTTTTGT
GATGCTCGTCAGGGGGGCGGAGCCTATGGAAAAACGCCAGCAACGCGGCCTTTTTACGGTTCCTGGCCTT
TTGCTGGCCTTTTGCTCACATGT
Features (pLannotate 1.2.2; 20 found; start..end, strand, type, name):
      7..247     +  promoter       U6 promoter: RNA polymerase III promoter for human U6 snRNA
    274..349     +  misc_RNA       gRNA scaffold: guide RNA scaffold for the Streptococcus pyogenes CRISPR/Cas9 system
    356..399     +  misc_RNA       gRNA scaffold (fragment): guide RNA scaffold for the Streptococcus pyogenes CRISPR/Cas9 system
    446..731     +  enhancer       CMV enhancer: human cytomegalovirus immediate early enhancer; contains an 18-bp deletion relative to the standard CMV enhancer
    733..1010    +  promoter       chicken β-actin promoter: No description available
   1011..1239    +  intron         hybrid intron: hybrid between chicken β-actin (CBA) and minute virus of mice (MMV) introns (Gray et al., 2011)
   1377..2978    +  CDS            Cas9(N): N-terminal portion of Streptococcus pyogenes Cas9 (Zetsche et al., 2015)
   2979..5477    +  CDS            Cas9(C): C-terminal portion of Streptococcus pyogenes Cas9 (Zetsche et al., 2015)
   5478..5525    +  CDS            nucleoplasmin NLS: bipartite nuclear localization signal from nucleoplasmin
   5589..6296    +  CDS            mCherry: mCherry is a basic (constitutively fluorescent) red fluorescent protein published in 2004, derived from Discosoma sp.. It is reported to be a very rapidly-maturing monomer with low acid sensitivity.
   6330..6441    +  polyA_signal   bGH poly(A) signal: bovine growth hormone polyadenylation signal
   6551..6765    +  promoter       H1 promoter: human H1 RNA promoter
   6794..6934    +  repeat_region  AAV2 ITR: inverted terminal repeat of adeno-associated virus serotype 2 inverted
   6939..6990    -  misc_feature   bom (fragment): basis of mobility region from pBR322
   7009..7389    +  rep_origin     M13 ori (sequence partly withheld): M13 bacteriophage origin of replication; arrow indicates direction of (+) strand synthesis
   7465..7514    -  misc_feature   bom (fragment): basis of mobility region from pBR322
   7616..7651    -  CDS            rop (fragment): Rop protein, which maintains plasmids at low copy number; rop
   7746..7850    +  promoter       AmpR promoter: bla
   7851..8711    +  CDS            AmpR: β-lactamase; bla; confers resistance to ampicillin, carbenicillin, and related antibiotics
   8882..9470    +  rep_origin     ori: high-copy-number ColE1/pMB1/pBR322/pUC origin of replication
