[The description below was written by a language model from this plasmid's Addgene catalogue record and pLannotate feature annotations shown in this document.]
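Description:
pU6-(BbsI)_CBh-Cas9-T2A-mCherry-H1-(BamHI) is a 9.5 kb all-in-one mammalian CRISPR expression plasmid that delivers Cas9, a guide RNA and an optional shRNA from a single vector. It was derived from a related Cas9-T2A-BFP plasmid by inserting the human H1 promoter at a NotI site; in this version the reporter is mCherry. It is propagated in E. coli as a high-copy plasmid through a ColE1/pUC-type origin and selected with ampicillin (β-lactamase). The backbone also carries an M13/f1-type phage origin and a single annotated AAV2 ITR. With only one ITR detected, the record gives no indication that the construct is meant for AAV packaging.

The payload consists of three transcription units. A human U6 RNA polymerase III promoter sits upstream of BbsI cloning sites and the Streptococcus pyogenes guide RNA scaffold, so that annealed oligonucleotides encoding a target-specific spacer can be inserted to produce a complete sgRNA. The CBh promoter (CMV enhancer, chicken β-actin promoter and a hybrid intron) drives 3xFLAG-NLS-Cas9-NLS, with a nucleoplasmin NLS annotated at the C terminus, followed by T2A-mCherry and a bGH polyadenylation signal. The T2A peptide causes Cas9 and mCherry to be released as separate proteins from one transcript, so red fluorescence marks Cas9-expressing cells and allows them to be identified or sorted. Downstream, the H1 promoter, also a Pol III promoter, precedes BamHI and AflII sites for cloning an shRNA.

This arrangement allows genome cutting to be combined with knockdown of a chosen gene in the same transfected cell. The associated publication concerns increasing the efficiency of homology-directed repair for precise CRISPR-Cas9 editing in mammalian cells.
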