Addgene plasmid #64217: pU6-(BbsI)_CBh-Cas9-T2A-mCherry-H1-(BamHI)
Purpose: Expression vector for sgRNAs cloned into the BbsI sites, shRNAs into BamHI & AflII and for Expression of Cas9 linked to mCherry via T2A
Depositing lab: Ralf Kuehn. Publication: Increasing the efficiency of homology-directed repair for CRISPR-Cas9-induced precise gene editing in mammalian cells. Chu VT, Weber T, Wefers B, Wurst W, Sander S, Rajewsky K, Kuhn R. Nat Biotechnol. 2015 Mar 24. doi: 10.1038/nbt.3198. PubMed 25803306.
Backbone
  Vector backbone: pU6-(BbsI)_CBh-Cas9-T2A-BFP
  Backbone manufacturer: Kuhn lab (Addgene plasmid # 64323)
  Modifications to backbone: The human H1 promoter was cloned into the NotI site of the CRISPR/Cas9-T2A-BFP plasmid
  Vector type: Mammalian Expression, CRISPR
Growth in bacteria
  Bacterial resistance: Ampicillin, 100 μg/mL
  Growth temperature: 37°C
  Growth strain: DH5alpha
  Copy number: High Copy
Gene/Insert 1
  Gene/Insert name: Cas9 (alt name: 3xFLAG-NLS-Cas9-NLS-T2A-mCherry)
  Species: Streptococcus pyogenes
  Insert size (bp): 4500
  GenBank ID: NC_002737.1
  Promoter: CBh
  Tag / fusion protein: 3xFLAG (N terminal on insert); NLS (N terminal on insert); NLS (C terminal on insert); T2A-mCherry (C terminal on insert)
  Cloning method: Unknown
  Sequencing primers: 5′ pCBhPro-F (5'-agggatggttggttggtggg-3') for Cas9
Gene/Insert 2
  Gene/Insert name: hU6 promoter; BbsI sites for sgRNA
  Promoter: U6
  Cloning method: Restriction Enzyme; 5′ cloning site BbsI (unknown if destroyed); 3′ cloning site BbsI (unknown if destroyed)
  Sequencing primers: 5′ hU6-F (5'-GAGGGCCTATTTCCCATGATT-3')
Gene/Insert 3
  Gene/Insert name: H1 promoter; BamHI site for shRNA
  Promoter: H1
  Cloning method: Restriction Enzyme; 5′ cloning site BamHI (unknown if destroyed); 3′ cloning site AflII (unknown if destroyed)
  Sequencing primers: 5′ H1 (5'-tcgctatgtgttctgggaaa-3')
Terms and licenses: Academic/Nonprofit Terms; Industry Terms: Not Available to Industry
How to cite: pU6-(BbsI)_CBh-Cas9-T2A-mCherry-H1-(BamHI) was a gift from Ralf Kuehn (Addgene plasmid # 64217 ; http://n2t.net/addgene:64217 ; RRID:Addgene_64217)
