>Addgene plasmid #64217 | pU6-(BbsI)_CBh-Cas9-T2A-mCherry-H1-(BamHI) | addgene partial sequence | sequence record 110989 | BGH-rev 5'-TAGAAGGCACAGTCGAGG-3'
ATGCCGCCGGTGGAGTGGCGGCCCTCGGCGCGTTCGTACTGTTCCACGATGGTGTAGTCCTCGTTGTGGG
AGGTGATGTCCAACTTGATGTTGACGTTGTAGGCGCCGGGCAGCTGCACGGGCTTCTTGGCCTTGTAGGT
GGTCTTGACCTCAGCGTCGTAGTGGCCGCCGTCCTTCAGCTTCAGCCTCTGCTTGATCTCGCCCTTCAGG
GCGCCGTCCTCGGGGTACATCCGCTCGGAGGAGGCCTCCCAGCCCATGGTTTTCTTCTGCATTACGGGGC
CGTCTGAGGGGAAGTTGGTGCCGCGCAGCTTCACCTTGTAGATGAACTCGCCGTCCTGCAGGGAGGAGTC
CTGGGTCACGGTCACCACGCCGCCGTCCTCGAAGTTCATCACGCGCTCCCACTTGAAGCCCTCGGGGAAG
GACAGCTTCAAGTAGTCGGGGATGTCGGCGGGGTGCTTCACGTAGGCCTTGGAGCCGTACATGAACTGAG
GGGACAGGATGTCCCAGGCGAAGGGCAGGGGGCCACCCTTGGTCACCTTCAGCTTGGCGGTCTGGGTGCC
CTCGTAGGGGCGGCCCTCGCCCTCGCCCTCGATCTCGAACTCGTGGCCGTTCACGGAGCCCTCCATGTGC
ACCTTGAAGCGCATGAACTCCTTGATGATGGCCATGTTATCCTCCTCGCCCTTGCTCACCATGCTAGCAG
GGCCGGGATTCTCCTCCACGTCACCGCATGTTAGCAGACTTCCTCTGCCCTCAAGC
