>Addgene plasmid #64217 | pU6-(BbsI)_CBh-Cas9-T2A-mCherry-H1-(BamHI) | addgene partial sequence | sequence record 112525 | mCherry-R 5'-TTGGTCACCTTCAGCTTGG-3'
TCGATCTCGAACTCGTGGCCGTTCACGGAGCCCTCCATGTGCACCTTGAAGCGCATGAACTCCTTGATGA
TGGCCATGTTATCCTCCTCGCCCTTGCTCACCATGCTAGCAGGGCCGGGATTCTCCTCCACGTCACCGCA
TGTTAGCAGACTTCCTCTGCCCTCAAGCTTTTTCTTTTTTGCCTGGCCGGCCTTTTTCGTGGCCGCCGGC
CTTTTGTCGCCTCCCAGCTGAGACAGGTCGATCCGTGTCTCGTACAGGCCGGTGATGCTCTGGTGGATCA
GGGTGGCGTCCAGCACCTCTTTGGTGCTGGTGTACCTCTTCCGGTCGATGGTGGTGTCAAAGTACTTGAA
GGCGGCAGGGGCTCCCAGATTGGTCAGGGTAAACAGGTGGATGATATTCTCGGCCTGCTCTCTGATGGGC
TTATCCCGGTGCTTGTTGTAGGCGGACAGCACTTTGTCCAGATTAGCGTCGGCCAGGATCACTCTCTTGG
AGAACTCGCTGATCTGCTCGATGATCTCGTCCAGGTAGTGCTTGTGCTGTTCCACAAACAGCTGTTTCTG
CTCATTATCCTCGGGGGAGCCCTTCAGCTTCTCATAGTGGCTGGCCAGGTACAGGAAGTTCACATATTTG
GAGGGCAGGGCCAGTTCGTTTCCCTTCTGCAGTTCGCCGGCAGAGGCCAGCATTCTCTTCCGGCCG
