>Addgene plasmid #64217 | pU6-(BbsI)_CBh-Cas9-T2A-mCherry-H1-(BamHI) | addgene partial sequence | sequence record 112526 | hU6-F 5'-GAGGGCCTATTTCCCATGATT-3'
TGTTAGAGAGATAATTGGAATTAATTTGACTGTAAACACAAAGATATTAGTACAAAATACGTGACGTAGA
AAGTAATAATTTCTTGGGTAGTTTGCAGTTTTAAAATTATGTTTTAAAATGGACTATCATATGCTTACCG
TAACTTGAAAGTATTTCGATTTCTTGGCTTTATATATCTTGTGGAAAGGACGAAACACCGGGTCTTCGAG
AAGACCTGTTTTAGAGCTAGAAATAGCAAGTTAAAATAAGGCTAGTCCGTTATCAACTTGAAAAAGTGGC
ACCGAGTCGGTGCTTTTTTGTTTTAGAGCTAGAAATAGCAAGTTAAAATAAGGCTAGTCCGTTTTTAGCG
CGTGCGCCAATTCTGCAGACAAATGGCTCTAGAGGTACCCGTTACATAACTTACGGTAAATGGCCCGCCT
GGCTGACCGCCCAACGACCCCCGCCCATTGACGTCAATAGTAACGCCAATAGGGACTTTCCATTGACGTC
AATGGGTGGAGTATTTACGGTAAACTGCCCACTTGGCAGTACATCAAGTGTATCATATGCCAAGTACGCC
CCCTATTGACGTCAATGACGGTAAATGGCCCGCCTGGCATTGTGCCCAGTACATGACCTTATGGGACTTT
CCTACTTGGCAGTACATCTACGTATTAGTCATCGCTATTACCATGGTCGAGGTGAG
