>Addgene plasmid #64217 | pU6-(BbsI)_CBh-Cas9-T2A-mCherry-H1-(BamHI) | addgene partial sequence | sequence record 114397 | hSpCas9-R1 5'-CGCTCGTGCTTCTTATCCTC-3'
TTCTTCCGTCTGGTGTATCTTCTTCTGGCGGTTCTCTTCAGCCGGGTGGCCTCGGCTGTTTCGCCGCTGT
CGAACAGCAGGGCTCCGATCAGGTTCTTCTTGATGCTGTGCCGGTCGGTGTTGCCCAGCACCTTGAATTT
CTTGCTGGGCACCTTGTACTCGTCGGTGATCACGGCCCAGCCCACAGAGTTGGTGCCGATGTCCAGGCCG
ATGCTGTACTTCTTGTCGGCTGCTGGGACTCCGTGGATACCGACCTTCCGCTTCTTCTTTGGGGCCATCT
TATCGTCATCGTCTTTGTAATCAATATCATGATCCTTGTAGTCTCCGTCGTGGTCCTTATAGTCCATGGT
GGCACCGGTCCAACCTGAAAAAAAGTGATTTCAGGCAGGTGCTCCAGGTAATTAAACATTAATACCCCAC
CAACCAACCATCCCTT
